Addgene plasmid #161292: pDONR221-SLC2A2_STOP
Purpose: Gateway entry clone with codon-optimized ORF sequence for subcloning into custom expression vectors. Contains a STOP codon at the end of the codon-optimized ORF sequence.
Depositing lab: RESOLUTE Consortium & Giulio Superti-Furga. Depositing organization: CeMM Research Center for Molecular Medicine. Publication: The RESOLUTE consortium: unlocking SLC transporters for drug discovery. Superti-Furga G, Lackner D, Wiedmer T, Ingles-Prieto A, Barbosa B, Girardi E, Goldmann U, Gurtl B, Klavins K, Klimek C, Lindinger S, Lineiro-Retes E, Muller AC, Onstein S, Redinger G, Reil D, Sedlyarov V, Wolf G, Crawford M, Everley R, ... Steppan CM. Nat Rev Drug Discov. 2020 Jul;19(7):429-430. doi: 10.1038/d41573-020-00056-6. PubMed 32265506.
Backbone
  Vector backbone: pDONR221
  Backbone manufacturer: ThermoFisher Scientific
  Backbone size w/o insert (bp): 2550
  Vector type: Mammalian Expression
Growth in bacteria
  Bacterial resistance: Kanamycin, 50 μg/mL
  Growth temperature: 37°C
  Growth strain: NEB Stable
  Copy number: High Copy
Gene/Insert
  Gene/Insert name: SLC2A2 (alt name: GLUT2)
  Species: H. sapiens (human)
  Insert size (bp): 1575
  Entrez Gene: SLC2A2 (a.k.a. GLUT2)
  Cloning method: Gateway Cloning
  Sequencing primers: 5′ M13-fwd; 3′ M13-rev
Terms and licenses: Academic/Nonprofit Terms; Industry Terms
Depositor comments: This plasmid contains a STOP codon at the end of the codon-optimized ORF. For the version of this plasmid that does not contain a STOP codon, please see Addgene plasmid 132126 For more information on the full Resolute plasmid collection, please see www.addgene.org/depositor-collections/re-solute/. Please provide your feedback on this plasmid to the RESOLUTE consortium by filling out their RESOLUTE repository feedback form: https://forms.office.com/Pages/ResponsePage.aspx?id=0e05yklzmkS7rjFGQL4N7z4feCLQvEJAmVcOCM_u885UN1JJRko0Ukg4TVQwNTZLOUxPQVJWT1NHUCQlQCN0PWcu
How to cite: pDONR221-SLC2A2_STOP was a gift from RESOLUTE Consortium & Giulio Superti-Furga (Addgene plasmid # 161292 ; http://n2t.net/addgene:161292 ; RRID:Addgene_161292)
