[The description below was written by a language model from this plasmid's Addgene catalogue record and pLannotate feature annotations shown in this document.]
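Description:
pDONR221-SLC2A2_STOP is a Gateway entry clone built on the pDONR221 backbone, carrying a codon-optimized open reading frame for human SLC2A2, the facilitative glucose transporter also known as GLUT2. The plasmid is about 4.1 kb and is maintained in E. coli at high copy through a ColE1/pUC-type origin, with selection by kanamycin via an aminoglycoside phosphotransferase (KanR) gene. Although the catalogue lists the vector type as mammalian expression, the feature table shows no eukaryotic promoter or polyadenylation signal flanking the insert, so the plasmid itself acts as a shuttle or storage clone rather than an expression vector.

The SLC2A2 coding sequence sits between attL1 and attL2, the recombination sites produced when an ORF is captured into a pDONR vector. These sites allow directional, in-frame transfer of the ORF into any attR-containing destination vector through an LR Clonase reaction, which is the stated purpose of the construct. This version ends the ORF with a stop codon, so the protein will be expressed with a native C-terminus or with N-terminal tags supplied by the destination vector. A companion clone lacking the stop codon exists for C-terminal fusions. Other annotated elements are standard backbone features: rrnB T1 and T2 terminators upstream of the cassette that insulate it from read-through transcription, a T7 promoter adjacent to attL2 and oriented toward the insert, and short residual lacI and lacZα fragments with no evident function. M13 forward and reverse priming sites are used to sequence the insert. The clone belongs to a consortium collection of solute carrier ORFs assembled to support transporter research and drug discovery.
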