Features (pLannotate 1.2.2; 10 found; start..end, strand, type, name):
      1..100     +  protein_bind   attL1: mutant version of attL; recombination site for the Gateway® LR reaction LR Clonase™
    106..1677    +  CDS            SLC2A2: GTR2_HUMAN - Also known as GLUT2 From Homo sapiens (Human).
   1682..1781    -  protein_bind   attL2: mutant version of attL; recombination site for the Gateway® LR reaction LR Clonase™
   1799..1817    -  promoter       T7 promoter: promoter for bacteriophage T7 RNA polymerase
   1951..2760    +  CDS            KanR: aminoglycoside phosphotransferase; aph(3')-Ia; confers resistance to kanamycin in bacteria or G418 (Geneticin®) in eukaryotes
   2907..3495    +  rep_origin     ori: high-copy-number ColE1/pMB1/pBR322/pUC origin of replication
   3678..3770    +  CDS            lacI (fragment): lac repressor; lacI; The lac repressor binds to the lac operator to inhibit transcription in E. coli. This inhibition can be relieved by adding lactose or isopropyl-β-D-thiogalactopyranoside (IPTG).
   3825..3852    -  terminator     rrnB T2 terminator: transcription terminator T2 from the E. coli rrnB gene
   3984..4027    +  terminator     rrnB T1 terminator: Escherichia coli rrnB; transcription terminator T1 from the E. coli rrnB gene
   4074..4110    -  CDS            lacZα (fragment): LacZα fragment of β-galactosidase; lacZ fragment
>Addgene plasmid #161292 | pDONR221-SLC2A2_STOP | addgene full sequence | sequence record 382438 | Addgene NGS Result
CAAATAATGATTTTATTTTGACTGATAGTGACCTGTTCGTTGCAACACATTGATGAGCAATGCTTTTTTA
TAATGCCAACTTTGTACAAAAAAGCAGGCTCCACCATGACCGAGGACAAGGTGACCGGCACACTGGTGTT
CACCGTGATCACAGCCGTGCTGGGCTCTTTCCAGTTTGGCTACGATATCGGCGTGATCAATGCCCCCCAG
CAGGTCATCATCAGCCACTATAGGCACGTGCTGGGCGTGCCTCTGGACGATCGCAAGGCCATCAACAATT
ACGTGATCAACTCCACCGACGAGCTGCCCACAATCAGCTATTCCATGAATCCCAAGCCTACCCCATGGGC
AGAGGAGGAGACAGTGGCAGCAGCACAGCTGATCACCATGCTGTGGTCTCTGAGCGTGAGCTCCTTCGCC
GTGGGAGGAATGACAGCCAGCTTCTTTGGAGGATGGCTGGGCGATACCCTGGGAAGGATCAAGGCCATGC
TGGTGGCCAATATCCTGTCCCTGGTGGGCGCCCTGCTGATGGGCTTTTCCAAGCTGGGCCCTTCTCACAT
CCTGATCATCGCCGGCAGGTCCATCTCTGGCCTGTACTGCGGCCTGATCTCCGGCCTGGTGCCTATGTAT
ATCGGCGAGATCGCACCAACCGCCCTGAGGGGCGCCCTGGGCACATTCCACCAGCTGGCCATCGTGACCG
GCATCCTGATCTCTCAGATCATCGGCCTGGAGTTTATCCTGGGCAACTACGACCTGTGGCACATCCTGCT
GGGACTGTCTGGCGTGCGGGCAATCCTGCAGAGCCTGCTGCTGTTCTTTTGTCCAGAGAGCCCCAGATAC
CTGTATATCAAGCTGGACGAGGAGGTGAAGGCCAAGCAGTCCCTGAAGAGGCTGCGCGGCTACGACGATG
TGACAAAGGATATCAACGAGATGCGGAAGGAGAGAGAGGAGGCCTCTAGCGAGCAGAAGGTGTCCATCAT
CCAGCTGTTCACCAATTCCTCTTATCGGCAGCCTATCCTGGTGGCCCTGATGCTGCACGTGGCCCAGCAG
TTTTCCGGCATCAACGGCATCTTCTACTATAGCACCTCCATCTTTCAGACAGCCGGCATCTCTAAGCCAG
TGTACGCCACAATCGGCGTGGGCGCCGTGAATATGGTGTTCACCGCCGTGAGCGTGTTTCTGGTGGAGAA
GGCCGGCCGGAGAAGCCTGTTCCTGATCGGCATGTCCGGCATGTTCGTGTGCGCCATCTTTATGTCTGTG
GGCCTGGTGCTGCTGAACAAGTTTTCCTGGATGTCTTATGTGAGCATGATCGCCATCTTCCTGTTTGTGA
GCTTCTTTGAGATCGGCCCCGGCCCTATCCCATGGTTCATGGTGGCAGAGTTCTTTTCCCAGGGACCAAG
GCCTGCCGCCCTGGCAATCGCCGCCTTTTCTAACTGGACATGCAATTTCATCGTGGCCCTGTGCTTTCAG
TACATCGCCGATTTCTGTGGCCCATACGTGTTCTTCCTGTTCGCCGGCGTGCTGCTGGCCTTCACCCTGT
TTACATTCTTTAAGGTGCCCGAGACCAAGGGCAAGAGCTTCGAGGAGATCGCCGCCGAGTTTCAGAAGAA
GTCTGGAAGCGCCCACAGACCAAAGGCAGCAGTGGAGATGAAGTTTCTGGGCGCCACCGAGACAGTGTAA
GACCCAGCTTTCTTGTACAAAGTTGGCATTATAAGAAAGCATTGCTTATCAATTTGTTGCAACGAACAGG
TCACTATCAGTCAAAATAAAATCATTATTTGCCATCCAGCTGATATCCCCTATAGTGAGTCGTATTACAT
GGTCATAGCTGTTTCCTGGCAGCTCTGGCCCGTGTCTCAAAATCTCTGATGTTACATTGCACAAGATAAA
AATATATCATCATGAACAATAAAACTGTCTGCTTACATAAACAGTAATACAAGGGGTGTTATGAGCCATA
TTCAACGGGAAACGTCGAGGCCGCGATTAAATTCCAACATGGATGCTGATTTATATGGGTATAAATGGGC
TCGCGATAATGTCGGGCAATCAGGTGCGACAATCTATCGCTTGTATGGGAAGCCCGATGCGCCAGAGTTG
TTTCTGAAACATGGCAAAGGTAGCGTTGCCAATGATGTTACAGATGAGATGGTCAGACTAAACTGGCTGA
CGGAATTTATGCCTCTTCCGACCATCAAGCATTTTATCCGTACTCCTGATGATGCATGGTTACTCACCAC
TGCGATCCCCGGAAAAACAGCATTCCAGGTATTAGAAGAATATCCTGATTCAGGTGAAAATATTGTTGAT
GCGCTGGCAGTGTTCCTGCGCCGGTTGCATTCGATTCCTGTTTGTAATTGTCCTTTTAACAGCGATCGCG
TATTTCGTCTCGCTCAGGCGCAATCACGAATGAATAACGGTTTGGTTGATGCGAGTGATTTTGATGACGA
GCGTAATGGCTGGCCTGTTGAACAAGTCTGGAAAGAAATGCATAAACTTTTGCCATTCTCACCGGATTCA
GTCGTCACTCATGGTGATTTCTCACTTGATAACCTTATTTTTGACGAGGGGAAATTAATAGGTTGTATTG
ATGTTGGACGAGTCGGAATCGCAGACCGATACCAGGATCTTGCCATCCTATGGAACTGCCTCGGTGAGTT
TTCTCCTTCATTACAGAAACGGCTTTTTCAAAAATATGGTATTGATAATCCTGATATGAATAAATTGCAG
TTTCATTTGATGCTCGATGAGTTTTTCTAATCAGAATTGGTTAATTGGTTGTAACACTGGCAGAGCATTA
CGCTGACTTGACGGGACGGCGCAAGCTCATGACCAAAATCCCTTAACGTGAGTTACGCGTCGTTCCACTG
AGCGTCAGACCCCGTAGAAAAGATCAAAGGATCTTCTTGAGATCCTTTTTTTCTGCGCGTAATCTGCTGC
TTGCAAACAAAAAAACCACCGCTACCAGCGGTGGTTTGTTTGCCGGATCAAGAGCTACCAACTCTTTTTC
CGAAGGTAACTGGCTTCAGCAGAGCGCAGATACCAAATACTGTTCTTCTAGTGTAGCCGTAGTTAGGCCA
CCACTTCAAGAACTCTGTAGCACCGCCTACATACCTCGCTCTGCTAATCCTGTTACCAGTGGCTGCTGCC
AGTGGCGATAAGTCGTGTCTTACCGGGTTGGACTCAAGACGATAGTTACCGGATAAGGCGCAGCGGTCGG
GCTGAACGGGGGGTTCGTGCACACAGCCCAGCTTGGAGCGAACGACCTACACCGAACTGAGATACCTACA
GCGTGAGCTATGAGAAAGCGCCACGCTTCCCGAAGGGAGAAAGGCGGACAGGTATCCGGTAAGCGGCAGG
GTCGGAACAGGAGAGCGCACGAGGGAGCTTCCAGGGGGAAACGCCTGGTATCTTTATAGTCCTGTCGGGT
TTCGCCACCTCTGACTTGAGCGTCGATTTTTGTGATGCTCGTCAGGGGGGCGGAGCCTATGGAAAAACGC
CAGCAACGCGGCCTTTTTACGGTTCCTGGCCTTTTGCTGGCCTTTTGCTCACATGTTCTTTCCTGCGTTA
TCCCCTGATTCTGTGGATAACCGTATTACCGCCTTTGAGTGAGCTGATACCGCTCGCCGCAGCCGAACGA
CCGAGCGCAGCGAGTCAGTGAGCGAGGAAGCGGAAGAGCGCCCAATACGCAAACCGCCTCTCCCCGCGCG
TTGGCCGATTCATTAATGCAGCTGGCACGACAGGTTTCCCGACTGGAAAGCGGGCAGTGAGCGCAACGCA
ATTAATACGCGTACCGCTAGCCAGGAAGAGTTTGTAGAAACGCAAAAAGGCCATCCGTCAGGATGGCCTT
CTGCTTAGTTTGATGCCTGGCAGTTTATGGCGGGCGTCCTGCCCGCCACCCTCCGGGCCGTTGCTTCACA
ACGTTCAAATCCGCTCCCGGCGGATTTGTCCTACTCAGGAGAGCGTTCACCGACAAACAACAGATAAAAC
GAAAGGCCCAGTCTTCCGACTGAGCCTTTCGTTTTATTTGATGCCTGGCAGTTCCCTACTCTCGCGTTAA
CGCTAGCATGGATGTTTTCCCAGTCACGACGTTGTAAAACGACGGCCAGTCTTAAGCTCGGGCCC
